Addgene plasmid #69115: pBrain-GFP-TACC3KDP∆678-681-shTACC3
Purpose: Dual-promoter plasmid to express knockdown-proof human TACC3 (amino acids 678-681 deleted) tagged with EGFP along with shRNA to knock down endogenous TACC3 in mammalian cells.
Depositing lab: Stephen Royle. Depositing organization: University of Warwick. Publication: TACC3-ch-TOG track the growing tips of microtubules independently of clathrin and Aurora-A phosphorylation. Gutierrez-Caballero C, Burgess SG, Bayliss R, Royle SJ. Biol Open. 2015 Jan 16;4(2):170-9. doi: 10.1242/bio.201410843. PubMed 25596274.
Backbone
  Vector backbone: pBrain
  Backbone size w/o insert (bp): 5438
  Total vector size (bp): 7940
  Vector type: Mammalian Expression, RNAi
  Selectable markers: Neomycin (select with G418)
Growth in bacteria
  Bacterial resistance: Kanamycin, 50 μg/mL
  Growth temperature: 37°C
  Growth strain: DH5alpha
  Copy number: Unknown
Gene/Insert 1
  Gene/Insert name: Transforming Acidic Coiled Coil protein 3 (alt names: TACC3; ERIC1)
  Species: H. sapiens (human)
  Insert size (bp): 2502
  Mutation: Deletion of 678-681aa region. Silent mutations in amino acids 30-33 to confer siRNA resistance.
  GenBank ID: NM_006342.2
  Entrez Gene: TACC3 (a.k.a. ERIC-1, ERIC1, Tacc4, maskin)
  Promoter: CMV
  Tag / fusion protein: EGFP (N terminal on insert)
  Cloning method: Restriction Enzyme; 5′ cloning site NheI (not destroyed); 3′ cloning site MluI (not destroyed)
  Sequencing primers: 5′ -; 3′ -
Gene/Insert 2
  Gene/Insert name: shTACC3
  Species: H. sapiens (human)
  Cloning method: Unknown
  Sequencing primers: 5′ -; 3′ -
Resource information
  A portion of this plasmid was derived from a plasmid made by: Human TACC3 Clone: IMAGE ID 6148176 (Clone BC106071).
Terms and licenses: Academic/Nonprofit Terms; Industry Terms: Not Available to Industry
How to cite: pBrain-GFP-TACC3KDP∆678-681-shTACC3 was a gift from Stephen Royle (Addgene plasmid # 69115 ; http://n2t.net/addgene:69115 ; RRID:Addgene_69115)
