[The description below was written by a language model from this plasmid's Addgene catalogue record and pLannotate feature annotations shown in this document.]
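Description:
pBrain-GFP-TACC3KDP∆678-681-shTACC3 is a 7,940 bp dual-promoter mammalian expression and RNAi plasmid built on the pBrain backbone, designed for "knockdown and rescue" experiments in which endogenous TACC3 is depleted and replaced by a tagged mutant from a single vector. It is propagated in E. coli through a high-copy ColE1/pUC-type origin and also carries an f1 origin. A single NeoR/KanR (Tn5 aminoglycoside phosphotransferase) gene, preceded by both a bacterial promoter and the SV40 enhancer/early promoter and followed by the HSV TK polyadenylation signal, provides kanamycin selection in bacteria and G418 selection in mammalian cells.

The first expression unit uses the CMV enhancer and promoter to drive EGFP fused through a short linker derived from a multiple cloning site to the N terminus of human TACC3 (transforming acidic coiled-coil protein 3), terminated by an SV40 poly(A) signal. The 2,502 bp TACC3 coding sequence lacks amino acids 678–681 and carries silent mutations at codons 30–33 that make its transcript resistant to the co-expressed hairpin. The second unit is a human H1 RNA polymerase III promoter, embedded in a pBluescript-derived fragment with flanking MCS remnants, T7/T3 promoters and lac elements. The shTACC3 hairpin is not annotated as its own feature, but presumably lies in the unannotated gap just downstream of H1.

TACC3 functions in the TACC3/ch-TOG/clathrin complex that stabilises kinetochore fibres of the mitotic spindle. The record does not state the functional consequence of the deletion. The associated study examined tracking of growing microtubule tips by TACC3–ch-TOG, so the construct lets the fluorescent mutant's localisation and behaviour be followed in cells depleted of the native protein.
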