Features (pLannotate 1.2.2; 25 found; start..end, strand, type, name):
      9..99      -  CDS            lacZα (fragment): LacZα fragment of β-galactosidase; lacZ fragment
    102..120     +  promoter       T7 promoter: promoter for bacteriophage T7 RNA polymerase
    129..190     +  misc_feature   MCS (fragment): pBluescript multiple cloning site
    189..403     +  promoter       H1 promoter: human H1 RNA promoter
    468..509     +  misc_feature   MCS (fragment): pBluescript multiple cloning site
    521..539     -  promoter       T3 promoter: promoter for bacteriophage T3 RNA polymerase
    584..600     -  protein_bind   lac operator: The lac repressor binds to the lac operator to inhibit transcription in E. coli. This inhibition can be relieved by adding lactose or isopropyl-β-D-thiogalactopyranoside (IPTG). lac repressor encoded by lacI
    608..638     -  promoter       lac promoter: promoter for the E. coli lac operon
    653..674     -  protein_bind   CAP binding site: CAP binding activates transcription in the presence of cAMP. E. coli catabolite activator protein
    687..725     -  CDS            lacI (fragment): lac repressor; lacI; The lac repressor binds to the lac operator to inhibit transcription in E. coli. This inhibition can be relieved by adding lactose or isopropyl-β-D-thiogalactopyranoside (IPTG).
    777..1080    +  enhancer       CMV enhancer: human cytomegalovirus immediate early enhancer
   1081..1284    +  promoter       CMV promoter: human cytomegalovirus (CMV) immediate early promoter
   1329..2045    +  CDS            EGFP: EGFP is a basic (constitutively fluorescent) green fluorescent protein published in 1996, derived from Aequorea victoria. It is reported to be a rapidly-maturing weak dimer with moderate acid sensitivity.
   2046..2107    +  misc_feature   MCS (fragment): multiple cloning site
   2109..4610    +  CDS            TACC3 (sequence partly withheld): TACC3_HUMAN - Also known as ERIC1. Experimental evidence at protein level: Swiss-Prot protein existence level 1. Plays a role in the microtubule-dependent coupling of the nucleus and the centrosome. Involved in the processes that regulate centrosome-mediated interkinetic nuclear migration (INM) of neural progenitors (By similarity). Acts as component of the TACC3/ch- TOG/clathrin complex proposed to contribute to stabilization of kinetochore fibers of the mitotic spindle by acting as inter- microtubule bridge. The TACC3/ch-TOG/clathrin complex is required for the maintenance of kinetochore fib
   4621..4705    +  CDS            large T antigen (fragment): large T antigen from SV40 (simian virus 40)
   4728..4849    +  polyA_signal   SV40 poly(A) signal: SV40 polyadenylation signal
   4883..5311    -  rep_origin     f1 ori (sequence partly withheld): f1 bacteriophage origin of replication; arrow indicates direction of (+) strand synthesis
   5338..5442    +  promoter       AmpR promoter: bla
   5444..5801    +  promoter       SV40 promoter: SV40 enhancer and early promoter
   5836..6630    +  CDS            NeoR/KanR: aminoglycoside phosphotransferase from Tn5; aph(3')-II (or nptII); confers resistance to neomycin, kanamycin, and G418 (Geneticin®)
   6651..6803    +  CDS            ble (fragment): BLE_KLEPN - Experimental evidence at protein level: Swiss-Prot protein existence level 1. Binding protein with a strong affinity to the bleomycin family of antibiotics. Binds to CL990; an antimitotic-antibiotic compound. From Klebsiella pneumoniae.
   6862..6909    +  polyA_signal   HSV TK poly(A) signal: herpes simplex virus thymidine kinase polyadenylation signal (Cole and Stacy, 1985)
   7000..7016    -  polyA_signal   bGH poly(A) signal (fragment): bovine growth hormone polyadenylation signal
   7238..7826    +  rep_origin     ori: high-copy-number ColE1/pMB1/pBR322/pUC origin of replication
>Addgene plasmid #69115 | pBrain-GFP-TACC3KDP∆678-681-shTACC3 | depositor full sequence | sequence record 122094 | -
TAGTTATTCTGGCGAAAGGGGGATGTGCTGCAAGGCGATTAAGTTGGGTAACGCCAGGGTTTTCCCAGTC
ACGACGTTGTAAAACGACGGCCAGTGAATTGTAATACGACTCACTATAGGGCGAATTGGAGCTCCACCGC
GGTGGCGGCCGCTCTAGAACTAGTGGATCCCCCGGGCTGCAGGAATTCGAACGCTGACGTCATCAACCCG
CTCCAAGGAATCGCGGGCCCAGTGTCACTAGGCGGGAACACCCAGCGCGCGTGCGCCCTGGCAGGAAGAT
GGCTGTGAGGGACAGGGGAGTGGCGCCCTGCAATATTTGCATGTCGCTATGTGTTCTGGGAAATCACCAT
AAACGTGAAATGTCTTTGGATTTGGGAATCTTATAAGTTCTGTATGAGACCACAGATCCCCGTTACCGGA
AGATCGTCTGTTCAAGAGACAGACGATCTTCCGGTAACTTTTTGGAAAAGCTTATCGATACCGTCGACCT
CGAGGGGGGGCCCGGTACCAGCTTTTGTTCCCTTTAGTGAGGGTTAATTTCGAGCTTGGCGTAATCATGG
TCATAGCTGTTTCCTGTGTGAAATTGTTATCCGCTCACAATTCCACACAACATACGAGCCGGAAGCATAA
AGTGTAAAGCCTGGGGTGCCTAATGAGTGAGCTAACTCACATTAATTGCGTTGCGCTCACTGCCCGCTTT
CCAGTCGGGAAACCTGTCGTGCCAGATAGTAATCAATTACGGGGTCATTAGTTCATAGCCCATATATGGA
GTTCCGCGTTACATAACTTACGGTAAATGGCCCGCCTGGCTGACCGCCCAACGACCCCCGCCCATTGACG
TCAATAATGACGTATGTTCCCATAGTAACGCCAATAGGGACTTTCCATTGACGTCAATGGGTGGAGTATT
TACGGTAAACTGCCCACTTGGCAGTACATCAAGTGTATCATATGCCAAGTACGCCCCCTATTGACGTCAA
TGACGGTAAATGGCCCGCCTGGCATTATGCCCAGTACATGACCTTATGGGACTTTCCTACTTGGCAGTAC
ATCTACGTATTAGTCATCGCTATTACCATGGTGATGCGGTTTTGGCAGTACATCAATGGGCGTGGATAGC
GGTTTGACTCACGGGGATTTCCAAGTCTCCACCCCATTGACGTCAATGGGAGTTTGTTTTGGCACCAAAA
TCAACGGGACTTTCCAAAATGTCGTAACAACTCCGCCCCATTGACGCAAATGGGCGGTAGGCGTGTACGG
TGGGAGGTCTATATAAGCAGAGCTGGTTTAGTGAACCGTCAGATCCGCTAGCGCTACCGGTCGCCACCAT
GGTGAGCAAGGGCGAGGAGCTGTTCACCGGGGTGGTGCCCATCCTGGTCGAGCTGGACGGCGACGTAAAC
GGCCACAAGTTCAGCGTGTCCGGCGAGGGCGAGGGCGATGCCACCTACGGCAAGCTGACCCTGAAGTTCA
TCTGCACCACCGGCAAGCTGCCCGTGCCCTGGCCCACCCTCGTGACCACCCTGACCTACGGCGTGCAGTG
CTTCAGCCGCTACCCCGACCACATGAAGCAGCACGACTTCTTCAAGTCCGCCATGCCCGAAGGCTACGTC
CAGGAGCGCACCATCTTCTTCAAGGACGACGGCAACTACAAGACCCGCGCCGAGGTGAAGTTCGAGGGCG
ACACCCTGGTGAACCGCATCGAGCTGAAGGGCATCGACTTCAAGGAGGACGGCAACATCCTGGGGCACAA
GCTGGAGTACAACTACAACAGCCACAACGTCTATATCATGGCCGACAAGCAGAAGAACGGCATCAAGGTG
AACTTCAAGATCCGCCACAACATCGAGGACGGCAGCGTGCAGCTCGCCGACCACTACCAGCAGAACACCC
CCATCGGCGACGGCCCCGTGCTGCTGCCCGACAACCACTACCTGAGCACCCAGTCCGCCCTGAGCAAAGA
CCCCAACGAGAAGCGCGATCACATGGTCCTGCTGGAGTTCGTGACCGCCGCCGGGATCACTCTCGGCATG
GACGAGCTGTACAAGTCCGGACTCAGATCTCGAGCTCAAGCTTCGAATTCTGCAGTCGACGGTACCGCGG
GCCCGGGTATGAGTCTGCAGGTCTTAAACGACAAAAATGTCAGCAATGAAAAAAATACAGAAAATTGCGA
CTTCCTGTTTTCGCCACCAGAAGTTACAGGTAGGTCATCTGTTCTTCGTGTGTCACAGAAAGAAAATGTG
CCACCCAAGAACCTGGCCAAAGCTATGAAGGTGACTTTTCAGACACCTCTGCGGGATCCACAGACGCACA
GGATTCTAAGTCCTAGCATGGCCAGCAAACTTGAGGCTCCTTTCACTCAGGATGACACCCTTGGACTGGA
AAACTCACACCCGGTCTGGACACAGAAAGAGAACCAACAGCTCATCAAGGAAGTGGATGCCAAAACTACT
CATGGAATTCTACAGAAACCAGTGGAGGCTGACACCGACCTCCTGGGGGATGCAAGCCCAGCCTTTGGGA
GTGGCAGCTCCAGCGAGTCTGGCCCAGGTGCCCTGGCTGACCTGGACTGCTCAAGCTCTTCCCAGAGCCC
AGGAAGTTCTGAGAACCAAATGGTGTCTCCAGGAAAAGTGTCTGGCAGCCCTGAGCAAGCCGTGGAGGAA
AACCTTAGTTCCTATTCCTTAGACAGAAGAGTGACACCCGCCTCTGAGACCCTAGAAGACCCTTGCAGGA
CAGAGTCCCAGCACAAAGCGGAGACTCCGCACGGAGCCGAGGAAGAATGCAAAGCGGAGACTCCGCACGG
AGCCGAGGAGGAATGCCGGCACGGTGGGGTCTGTGCTCCCGCAGCAGTGGCCACTTCGCCTCCTGGTGCA
ATCCCTAAGGAAGCCTGCGGAGGAGCACCCCTGCAGGGTCTGCCTGGCGAAGCCCTGGGCTGCCCTGCGG
GTGTGGGCACCCCCGTGCCAGCAGATGGCACTCAGACCCTTACCTGTGCACACACCTCTGCTCCTGAGAG
CACAGCCCCAACCAACCACCTGGTGGCTGGCAGGGCCATGACCCTGAGTCCTCAGGAAGAAGTGGCTGCA
GGCCAAATGGCCAGCTCCTCGAGGAGCGGACCTGTAAAACTAGAATTTGATGTATCTGATGGCGCCACCA
GCAAAAGGGCACCCCCACCAAGGAGACTGGGAGAGAGGTCCGGCCTCAAGCCTCCCTTGAGGAAAGCAGC
AGTGAGGCAGCAAAAGGCCCCGCAGGAGGTGGAGGAGGACGACGGTAGGAGCGGAGCAGGAGAGGACCCC
CCCATGCCAGCTTCTCGGGGCTCTTACCACCTCGACTGGGACAAAATGGATGACCCAAACTTCATCCCGT
TCGGAGGTGACACCAAGTCTGGTTGCAGTGAGGCCCAGCCCCCAGAAAGCCCTGAGACCAGGCTGGGCCA
GCCAGCGGCTGAACAGTTGCATGCTGGGCCTGCCACGGAGGAGCCAGGTCCCTGTCTGAGCCAGCAGCTG
CATTCAGCCTCAGCGGAGGACACGCCTGTGGTGCAGTTGGCAGCCGAGACCCCAACAGCAGAGAGCAAGG
AGAGAGCCTTGAACTCTGCCAGCACCTCGCTTCCCACAAGCTGTCCAGGCAGTGAGCCAGTGCCCACCCA
TCAGCAGGGGCAGCCTGCCTTGGAGCTGAAAGAGGAGAGCTTCAGAGACCCCGCTGAGGTTCTAGGCACG
GGCGCGGAGGTGGATTACCTGGAGCAGTTTGGAACTTCCTCGTTTAAGGAGTCGGCCTTGAGGAAGCAGT
CCTTATACCTCAAGTTCGACCCCCTCCTGAGGGACAGTCCTGGTAGACCAGTGCCCGTGGCCACCGAGAC
CAGCAGCATGCACGGTGCAAATGAGACTCCCTCAGGACGTCCGCGGGAAGCCAAGCTTGTGGAGTTCGAT
TTCTTGGGAGCACTGGACATTCCTGTGCCAGGCCCACCCCCAGGTGTTCCCGCGCCTGGGGGCCCACCCC
TGTCCACCGGACCTATAGTGGACCTGCTCCAGTACAGCCAGAAGGACCTGGATGCAGTGGTAAAGGCGAC
ACAGGAGGAGAACCGGGAGCTGAGGAGCAGGTGTGAGGAGCTCCACGGGAAGAACCTGGAACTGGGGAAG
ATCATGGACGTTGTGTACCAGGCCATGGAGGAAGTTCAGAAGCAGAAGGAACTTTCCAAAGCTGAAATCC
AGAAAGTTCTAAAAGAAAAAGACCAACTTACCACAGATCTGAACTCCATGGAGAAGTCCTTCTCCGACCT
CTTCAAGCGTTTTGAGAAACAGAAAGAGGTGATCGAGGGCTACCGCAAGAACGAAGAGTCACTGAAGAAG
TGCGTGGAGGATTACCTGGCAAGGATCACCCAGGAGGGCCAGAGGTACCAAGCCCTGAAGGCCCACGCGG
AGGAGAAGCTGCAGCTGGCAAACGAGGAGATCGCCCAGGTCCGGAGCAAGGCCCAGGCGGAA
[138 nt withheld, positions 4473-4610]
TCTAGATAACTGATCATAATCAGCCATACCACATTTGTAGAGGTTTTACTTGCTTTAAAAAACCTCCCAC
ACCTCCCCCTGAACCTGAAACATAAAATGAATGCAATTGTTGTTGTTAACTTGTTTATTGCAGCTTATAA
TGGTTACAAATAAAGCAATAGCATCACAAATTTCACAAATAAAGCATTTTTTTCACTGCATTCTAGTTGT
GGTTTGTCCAAACTCATCAATGTATCTTAACGCGTAAATTGTAAGCGTTAATATTTTGTTAAAATTCGCG
TTAAATTTTTGTTAAATCAGCTCATTTTTTAACCAATAGGCCGAAATCGGCAAAATCCCTTATAAATCAA
AAGAATAGACCGAGATAGGGT
[37 nt withheld, positions 4982-5018]
AAAGAACGTGGACTCCAACGTCAAAGG
[49 nt withheld, positions 5046-5094]
T
[91 nt withheld, positions 5096-5186]
G
[124 nt withheld, positions 5188-5311]
CAGGTGGCACTTTTCGGGGAAATGTGCGCGGAACCCCTATTTGTTTATTTTTCTAAATACATTCAAATAT
GTATCCGCTCATGAGACAATAACCCTGATAAATGCTTCAATAATATTGAAAAAGGAAGAGTCCTGAGGCG
GAAAGAACCAGCTGTGGAATGTGTGTCAGTTAGGGTGTGGAAAGTCCCCAGGCTCCCCAGCAGGCAGAAG
TATGCAAAGCATGCATCTCAATTAGTCAGCAACCAGGTGTGGAAAGTCCCCAGGCTCCCCAGCAGGCAGA
AGTATGCAAAGCATGCATCTCAATTAGTCAGCAACCATAGTCCCGCCCCTAACTCCGCCCATCCCGCCCC
TAACTCCGCCCAGTTCCGCCCATTCTCCGCCCCATGGCTGACTAATTTTTTTTATTTATGCAGAGGCCGA
GGCCGCCTCGGCCTCTGAGCTATTCCAGAAGTAGTGAGGAGGCTTTTTTGGAGGCCTAGGCTTTTGCAAA
GATCGATCAAGAGACAGGATGAGGATCGTTTCGCATGATTGAACAAGATGGATTGCACGCAGGTTCTCCG
GCCGCTTGGGTGGAGAGGCTATTCGGCTATGACTGGGCACAACAGACAATCGGCTGCTCTGATGCCGCCG
TGTTCCGGCTGTCAGCGCAGGGGCGCCCGGTTCTTTTTGTCAAGACCGACCTGTCCGGTGCCCTGAATGA
ACTGCAAGACGAGGCAGCGCGGCTATCGTGGCTGGCCACGACGGGCGTTCCTTGCGCAGCTGTGCTCGAC
GTTGTCACTGAAGCGGGAAGGGACTGGCTGCTATTGGGCGAAGTGCCGGGGCAGGATCTCCTGTCATCTC
ACCTTGCTCCTGCCGAGAAAGTATCCATCATGGCTGATGCAATGCGGCGGCTGCATACGCTTGATCCGGC
TACCTGCCCATTCGACCACCAAGCGAAACATCGCATCGAGCGAGCACGTACTCGGATGGAAGCCGGTCTT
GTCGATCAGGATGATCTGGACGAAGAGCATCAGGGGCTCGCGCCAGCCGAACTGTTCGCCAGGCTCAAGG
CGAGCATGCCCGACGGCGAGGATCTCGTCGTGACCCATGGCGATGCCTGCTTGCCGAATATCATGGTGGA
AAATGGCCGCTTTTCTGGATTCATCGACTGTGGCCGGCTGGGTGTGGCGGACCGCTATCAGGACATAGCG
TTGGCTACCCGTGATATTGCTGAAGAGCTTGGCGGCGAATGGGCTGACCGCTTCCTCGTGCTTTACGGTA
TCGCCGCTCCCGATTCGCAGCGCATCGCCTTCTATCGCCTTCTTGACGAGTTCTTCTGAGCGGGACTCTG
GGGTTCGAAATGACCGACCAAGCGACGCCCAACCTGCCATCACGAGATTTCGATTCCACCGCCGCCTTCT
ATGAAAGGTTGGGCTTCGGAATCGTTTTCCGGGACGCCGGCTGGATGATCCTCCAGCGCGGGGATCTCAT
GCTGGAGTTCTTCGCCCACCCTAGGGGGAGGCTAACTGAAACACGGAAGGAGACAATACCGGAAGGAACC
CGCGCTATGACGGCAATAAAAAGACAGAATAAAACGCACGGTGTTGGGTCGTTTGTTCATAAACGCGGGG
TTCGGTCCCAGGGCTGGCACTCTGTCGATACCCCACCGAGACCCCATTGGGGCCAATACGCCCGCGTTTC
TTCCTTTTCCCCACCCCACCCCCCAAGTTCGGGTGAAGGCCCAGGGCTCGCAGCCAACGTCGGGGCGGCA
GGCCCTGCCATAGCCTCAGGTTACTCATATATACTTTAGATTGATTTAAAACTTCATTTTTAATTTAAAA
GGATCTAGGTGAAGATCCTTTTTGATAATCTCATGACCAAAATCCCTTAACGTGAGTTTTCGTTCCACTG
AGCGTCAGACCCCGTAGAAAAGATCAAAGGATCTTCTTGAGATCCTTTTTTTCTGCGCGTAATCTGCTGC
TTGCAAACAAAAAAACCACCGCTACCAGCGGTGGTTTGTTTGCCGGATCAAGAGCTACCAACTCTTTTTC
CGAAGGTAACTGGCTTCAGCAGAGCGCAGATACCAAATACTGTCCTTCTAGTGTAGCCGTAGTTAGGCCA
CCACTTCAAGAACTCTGTAGCACCGCCTACATACCTCGCTCTGCTAATCCTGTTACCAGTGGCTGCTGCC
AGTGGCGATAAGTCGTGTCTTACCGGGTTGGACTCAAGACGATAGTTACCGGATAAGGCGCAGCGGTCGG
GCTGAACGGGGGGTTCGTGCACACAGCCCAGCTTGGAGCGAACGACCTACACCGAACTGAGATACCTACA
GCGTGAGCTATGAGAAAGCGCCACGCTTCCCGAAGGGAGAAAGGCGGACAGGTATCCGGTAAGCGGCAGG
GTCGGAACAGGAGAGCGCACGAGGGAGCTTCCAGGGGGAAACGCCTGGTATCTTTATAGTCCTGTCGGGT
TTCGCCACCTCTGACTTGAGCGTCGATTTTTGTGATGCTCGTCAGGGGGGCGGAGCCTATGGAAAAACGC
CAGCAACGCGGCCTTTTTACGGTTCCTGGCCTTTTGCTGGCCTTTTGCTCACATGTTCTTTCCTGCGTTA
TCCCCTGATTCTGTGGATAACCGTATTACCGCCATGCAT
