>Addgene plasmid #69115 | pBrain-GFP-TACC3KDP∆678-681-shTACC3 | addgene partial sequence | sequence record 124521 | EGFP-C 5'-CATGGTCCTGCTGGAGTTCGTG-3'
AGTCCGGACTCAGATCTCGAGCTCAAGCTTCGAATTCTGCAGTCGACGGTACCGCGGGCCCGGGTATGAG
TCTGCAGGTCTTAAACGACAAAAATGTCAGCAATGAAAAAAATACAGAAAATTGCGACTTCCTGTTTTCG
CCACCAGAAGTTACAGGTAGGTCATCTGTTCTTCGTGTGTCACAGAAAGAAAATGTGCCACCCAAGAACC
TGGCCAAAGCTATGAAGGTGACTTTTCAGACACCTCTGCGGGATCCACAGACGCACAGGATTCTAAGTCC
TAGCATGGCCAGCAAACTTGAGGCTCCTTTCACTCAGGATGACACCCTTGGACTGGAAAACTCACACCCG
GTCTGGACACAGAAAGAGAACCAACAGCTCATCAAGGAAGTGGATGCCAAAACTACTCATGGAATTCTAC
AGAAACCAGTGGAGGCTGACACCGACCTCCTGGGGGATGCAAGCCCAGCCTTTGGGAGTGGCAGCTCCAG
CGAGTCTGGCCCAGGTGCCCTGGCTGACCTGGACTGCTCAAGCTCTTCCCAGAGCCCAGGAAGTTCTGAG
AACCAAATGGTGTCTCCAGGAAAAGTGTCTGGCAGCCCTGAGCAAGCCGTGGAGGAAAACCTTAGTTCCT
ATTCCTTAGACAGAAGAGTGACACCCGCCTCTGAGACCCTAGAAGACCCTTGCAGGACAGAGTCCCAGCA
CAAAGCGGAGACTCCGCACGGAGCCGAGGAAGAATGCAAAGCGGAGACTCCGCACGGAGCCGAGGAGGAA
TGCCGGCACGGTGGGGTCTGTGCTCCCGCAGCAGTGGCCACTTCGCCTCCTGGTGC
