>Addgene plasmid #69115 | pBrain-GFP-TACC3KDP∆678-681-shTACC3 | addgene partial sequence | sequence record 125256 | M13-F20 5'-TGTAAAACGACGGCCAGT-3'
GCGGCCGCTCTAGAACTAGTGGATCCCCCGGGCTGCAGGAATTCGAACGCTGACGTCATCAACCCGCTCC
AAGGAATCGCGGGCCCAGTGTCACTAGGCGGGAACACCCAGCGCGCGTGCGCCCTGGCAGGAAGATGGCT
GTGAGGGACAGGGGAGTGGCGCCCTGCAATATTTGCATGTCGCTATGTGTTCTGGGAAATCACCATAAAC
GTGAAATGTCTTTGGATTTGGGAATCTTATAAGTTCTGTATGAGACCACAGATCCCCGTTACCGGAAGAT
CGTCTGTTCAAGAGACAGACGATCTTCCGGTAACTTTTTGGAAAAGCTTATCGATACCGTCGACCTCGAG
GGGGGGCCCGGTACCAGCTTTTGTTCCCTTTAGTGAGGGTTAATTTCGAGCTTGGCGTAATCATGGTCAT
AGCTGTTTCCTGTGTGAAATTGTTATCCGCTCACAATTCCACACAACATACGAGCCGGAAGCATAAAGTG
TAAAGCCTGGGGTGCCTAATGAGTGAGCTAACTCACATTAATTGCGTTGCGCTCACTGCCCGCTTTCCAG
TCGGGAAACCTGTCGTGCCAGATAGTAATCAATTACGGGGTCATTAGTTCATAGCCCATATATGGAGTTC
CGCGTTACATAACTTACGGTAAATGGCCCGCCTGGCTGACCGCCCAACGACCCCCGCCCATTGACGTCAA
TAATGACGTATGTTCCCATAGTAACGCCAATAGGGACTTTCCATTGACGTCAATGGGTGGAGTATTTACG
GTAAACTGCCCACTTGGCAGTACATCAAGTGTATCATATGCCAAGTACGCC
