>Addgene plasmid #69115 | pBrain-GFP-TACC3KDP∆678-681-shTACC3 | addgene partial sequence | sequence record 125722 | pEGFP-R 5'-acctctacaaatgtggtatg-3'
[128 nt withheld, positions 1-128]
TTCCGCCTGGGCCTTGCTCCGGACCTGGGCGATCTCCTCGTTTGCCAGCTGCAGCTTCTCCTCCGCGTGG
GCCTTCAGGGCTTGGTACCTCTGGCCCTCCTGGGTGATCCTTGCCAGGTAATCCTCCACGCACTTCTTCA
GTGACTCTTCGTTCTTGCGGTAGCCCTCGATCACCTCTTTCTGTTTCTCAAAACGCTTGAAGAGGTCGGA
GAAGGACTTCTCCATGGAGTTCAGATCTGTGGTAAGTTGGTCTTTTTCTTTTAGAACTTTCTGGATTTCA
GCTTTGGAAAGTTCCTTCTGCTTCTGAACTTCCTCCATGGCCTGGTACACAACGTCCATGATCTTCCCCA
GTTCCAGGTTCTTCCCGTGGAGCTCCTCACACCTGCTCCTCAGCTCCCGGTTCTCCTCCTGTGTCGCCTT
TACCACTGCATCCAGGTCCTTCTGGCTGTACTGGAGCAGGTCCACTATAGGTCCGGTGGACAGGGGTGGG
CCCCCAGGCGCGGGAACACCTGGGGGTGGGCCTGGCACAGGAATGTCCAGTGCTCCCAAGAAATCGAACT
CCACAAGCTTGGCTTCCCGCGGACGTCCTGAGGGAGTCTCATTTGCACCGTGCATGCTGCTGGTCTCGGT
GGCCACGGGCACTGGTCTACCAGGACTGTCCCTCAGGAGGG
